LOCUS       Exported 7018 bp ds-DNA circular SYN 13-MAY-2021
DEFINITION  individual 6N barcode to make barcoded cell line variants.
ACCESSION   .
VERSION     .
KEYWORDS    MSCV-6NBC-GFP-PGK-Puro-Barcode5
SOURCE      synthetic DNA construct
  ORGANISM  synthetic DNA construct
REFERENCE   1 (bases 1 to 7018)
  AUTHORS   Gruner BM, Schulze CJ, Yang D, Ogasawara D, Dix MM, Rogers ZN,
            Chuang CH, McFarland CD, Chiou SH, Brown JM, Cravatt BF, Bogyo M,
            Winslow MM
  TITLE     An in vivo multiplexed small-molecule screening platform.
  JOURNAL   Nat Methods. 2016 Sep 12. doi: 10.1038/nmeth.3992.
  PUBMED    27617390
REFERENCE   2 (bases 1 to 7018)
  AUTHORS   .
  TITLE     Direct Submission
  JOURNAL   Exported May 13, 2021 from SnapGene Server 1.1.58
            http://www.snapgene.com
FEATURES             Location/Qualifiers
     source          1..7018
                     /organism="synthetic DNA construct"
                     /mol_type="other DNA"
     misc_feature    579..920
                     /label=MESV Psi
                     /note="packaging signal of murine embryonic stem cell
                     virus"
     CDS             987..1403
                     /label=gag (truncated)
                     /note="truncated Moloney murine leukemia virus (MMLV) gag
                     gene lacking the start codon"
     primer_bind     1333..1355
                     /label=pLXSN 5'
                     /note="Murine stem cell virus, forward primer. Also called
                     MSCV"
     primer_bind     1371..1387
                     /label=pBABE 5'
                     /note="Psi packaging signal, forward primer for pBABE
                     vectors"
     CDS             1427..2143
                     /codon_start=1
                     /product="enhanced GFP"
                     /label=EGFP
                     /translation="MVSKGEELFTGVVPILVELDGDVNGHKFSVSGEGEGDATYGKLTL
                     KFICTTGKLPVPWPTLVTTLTYGVQCFSRYPDHMKQHDFFKSAMPEGYVQERTIFFKDD
                     GNYKTRAEVKFEGDTLVNRIELKGIDFKEDGNILGHKLEYNYNSHNVYIMADKQKNGIK
                     VNFKIRHNIEDGSVQLADHYQQNTPIGDGPVLLPDNHYLSTQSALSKDPNEKRDHMVLL
                     EFVTAAGITLGMDELYK"
     primer_bind     complement(1472..1493)
                     /label=EGFP-N
                     /note="EGFP, reverse primer"
     primer_bind     complement(1733..1752)
                     /label=EXFP-R
                     /note="For distinguishing EGFP variants, reverse primer"
     primer_bind     2080..2101
                     /label=EGFP-C
                     /note="EGFP, forward primer"
     promoter        2161..2660
                     /label=PGK promoter
                     /note="mouse phosphoglycerate kinase 1 promoter"
     primer_bind     complement(2196..2219)
                     /label=MSCV-rev
                     /note="Murine stem cell virus, reverse primer"
     primer_bind     2593..2612
                     /label=mPGK-F
                     /note="Mouse PGK promoter, forward primer"
     CDS             2681..3280
                     /codon_start=1
                     /gene="pac from Streptomyces alboniger"
                     /product="puromycin N-acetyltransferase"
                     /label=PuroR
                     /note="confers resistance to puromycin"
                     /translation="MTEYKPTVRLATRDDVPRAVRTLAAAFADYPATRHTVDPDRHIER
                     VTELQELFLTRVGLDIGKVWVADDGAAVAVWTTPESVEAGAVFAEIGPRMAELSGSRLA
                     AQQQMEGLLAPHRPKEPAWFLATVGVSPDHQGKGLGSAVVLPGVEAAERAGVPAFLETS
                     APRNLPFYERLGFTVTADVEVPEGPRTWCMTRKPGA"
     primer_bind     complement(2681..2700)
                     /label=Puro-R
                     /note="Puromycin resistance gene, reverse primer. Also
                     called puro-variant-R"
     primer_bind     3177..3197
                     /label=Puro-F
                     /note="Puromycin resistance gene, forward primer"
     LTR             3380..3894
                     /label=3' LTR
                     /note="3' long terminal repeat from murine embryonic stem
                     cell virus"
     primer_bind     complement(4063..4079)
                     /label=M13 rev
                     /note="common sequencing primer, one of multiple similar
                     variants"
     primer_bind     complement(4063..4079)
                     /label=M13 Reverse
                     /note="In lacZ gene. Also called M13-rev"
     primer_bind     complement(4076..4098)
                     /label=M13/pUC Reverse
                     /note="In lacZ gene"
     protein_bind    4087..4103
                     /label=lac operator
                     /bound_moiety="lac repressor encoded by lacI"
                     /note="The lac repressor binds to the lac operator to
                     inhibit transcription in E. coli. This inhibition can be
                     relieved by adding lactose or
                     isopropyl-beta-D-thiogalactopyranoside (IPTG)."
     promoter        complement(4111..4141)
                     /label=lac promoter
                     /note="promoter for the E. coli lac operon"
     protein_bind    4156..4177
                     /label=CAP binding site
                     /bound_moiety="E. coli catabolite activator protein"
                     /note="CAP binding activates transcription in the presence
                     of cAMP."
     primer_bind     complement(4294..4311)
                     /label=L4440
                     /note="L4440 vector, forward primer"
     rep_origin      complement(4465..5053)
                     /direction=LEFT
                     /label=ori
                     /note="high-copy-number ColE1/pMB1/pBR322/pUC origin of
                     replication"
     primer_bind     complement(4545..4564)
                     /label=pBR322ori-F
                     /note="pBR322 origin, forward primer"
     CDS             complement(5224..6084)
                     /codon_start=1
                     /gene="bla"
                     /product="beta-lactamase"
                     /label=AmpR
                     /note="confers resistance to ampicillin, carbenicillin, and
                     related antibiotics"
                     /translation="MSIQHFRVALIPFFAAFCLPVFAHPETLVKVKDAEDQLGARVGYI
                     ELDLNSGKILESFRPEERFPMMSTFKVLLCGAVLSRIDAGQEQLGRRIHYSQNDLVEYS
                     PVTEKHLTDGMTVRELCSAAITMSDNTAANLLLTTIGGPKELTAFLHNMGDHVTRLDRW
                     EPELNEAIPNDERDTTMPVAMATTLRKLLTGELLTLASRQQLIDWMEADKVAGPLLRSA
                     LPAGWFIADKSGAGERGSRGIIAALGPDGKPSRIVVIYTTGSQATMDERNRQIAEIGAS
                     LIKHW"
     primer_bind     5847..5866
                     /label=Amp-R
                     /note="Ampicillin resistance gene, reverse primer"
     promoter        complement(6085..6189)
                     /gene="bla"
                     /label=AmpR promoter
     primer_bind     6257..6275
                     /label=pBRforEco
                     /note="pBR322 vectors, upsteam of EcoRI site, forward
                     primer"
     primer_bind     complement(6313..6335)
                     /label=pGEX 3'
                     /note="pGEX vectors, reverse primer"
     primer_bind     6435..6454
                     /label=pRS-marker
                     /note="pRS vectors, use to sequence yeast selectable
                     marker"
     primer_bind     6648..6670
                     /label=M13/pUC Forward
                     /note="In lacZ gene"
     primer_bind     6798..6817
                     /label=pBRrevBam
                     /note="pBR322 vectors, tet region, downstream of BamHI,
                     reverse primer"
     LTR             7017..515
                     /label=5' LTR
                     /note="5' long terminal repeat from murine embryonic stem
                     cell virus"
ORIGIN
        1 tgaaagaccc cacctgtagg tttggcaagc tagcttaagt aacgccattt tgcaaggcat
       61 ggaaaataca taactgagaa tagagaagtt cagatcaagg ttaggaacag agagacagca
      121 gaatatgggc caaacaggat atctgtggta agcagttcct gccccggctc agggccaaga
      181 acagatggtc cccagatgcg gtcccgccct cagcagtttc tagagaacca tcagatgttt
      241 ccagggtgcc ccaaggacct gaaatgaccc tgtgccttat ttgaactaac caatcagttc
      301 gcttctcgct tctgttcgcg cgcttctgct ccccgagctc aataaaagag cccacaaccc
      361 ctcactcggc gcgccagtcc tccgatagac tgcgtcgccc gggtacccgt attcccaata
      421 aagcctcttg ctgtttgcat ccgaatcgtg gactcgctga tccttgggag ggtctcctca
      481 gattgattga ctgcccacct cgggggtctt tcatttggag gttccaccga gatttggaga
      541 cccctgccca gggaccaccg acccccccgc cgggaggtaa gctggccagc ggtcgtttcg
      601 tgtctgtctc tgtctttgtg cgtgtttgtg ccggcatcta atgtttgcgc ctgcgtctgt
      661 actagttagc taactagctc tgtatctggc ggacccgtgg tggaactgac gagttctgaa
      721 cacccggccg caaccctggg agacgtccca gggactttgg gggccgtttt tgtggcccga
      781 cctgaggaag ggagtcgatg tggaatccga ccccgtcagg atatgtggtt ctggtaggag
      841 acgagaacct aaaacagttc ccgcctccgt ctgaattttt gctttcggtt tggaaccgaa
      901 gccgcgcgtc ttgtctgctg cagcgctgca gcatcgttct gtgttgtctc tgtctgactg
      961 tgtttctgta tttgtctgaa aattagggcc agactgttac cactccctta agtttgacct
     1021 taggtcactg gaaagatgtc gagcggatcg ctcacaacca gtcggtagat gtcaagaaga
     1081 gacgttgggt taccttctgc tctgcagaat ggccaacctt taacgtcgga tggccgcgag
     1141 acggcacctt taaccgagac ctcatcaccc aggttaagat caaggtcttt tcacctggcc
     1201 cgcatggaca cccagaccag gtcccctaca tcgtgacctg ggaagccttg gcttttgacc
     1261 cccctccctg ggtcaagccc tttgtacacc ctaagcctcc gcctcctctt cctccatccg
     1321 ccccgtctct cccccttgaa cctcctcgtt cgaccccgcc tcgatcctcc ctttatccag
     1381 ccctcactcc ttctctaggc gccggaatta gatccggctt tccaccatgg tgagcaaggg
     1441 cgaggagctg ttcaccgggg tggtgcccat cctggtcgag ctggacggcg acgtaaacgg
     1501 ccacaagttc agcgtgtccg gcgagggcga gggcgatgcc acctacggca agctgaccct
     1561 gaagttcatc tgcaccaccg gcaagctgcc cgtgccctgg cccaccctcg tgaccaccct
     1621 gacctacggc gtgcagtgct tcagccgcta ccccgaccac atgaagcagc acgacttctt
     1681 caagtccgcc atgcccgaag gctacgtcca ggagcgcacc atcttcttca aggacgacgg
     1741 caactacaag acccgcgccg aggtgaagtt cgagggcgac accctggtga accgcatcga
     1801 gctgaagggc atcgacttca aggaggacgg caacatcctg gggcacaagc tggagtacaa
     1861 ctacaacagc cacaacgtct atatcatggc cgacaagcag aagaacggca tcaaggtgaa
     1921 cttcaagatc cgccacaaca tcgaggacgg cagcgtgcag ctcgccgacc actaccagca
     1981 gaacaccccc atcggcgacg gccccgtgct gctgcccgac aaccactacc tgagcaccca
     2041 gtccgccctg agcaaagacc ccaacgagaa gcgcgatcac atggtcctgc tggagttcgt
     2101 gaccgccgcc gggatcactc tcggcatgga cgagctgtac aagtagcgga gaattctacc
     2161 gggtagggga ggcgcttttc ccaaggcagt ctggagcatg cgctttagca gccccgctgg
     2221 gcacttggcg ctacacaagt ggcctctggc ctcgcacaca ttccacatcc accggtaggc
     2281 gccaaccggc tccgttcttt ggtggcccct tcgcgccacc ttctactcct cccctagtca
     2341 ggaagttccc ccccgccccg cagctcgcgt cgtgcaggac gtgacaaatg gaagtagcac
     2401 gtctcactag tctcgtgcag atggacagca ccgctgagca atggaagcgg gtaggccttt
     2461 ggggcagcgg ccaatagcag ctttgctcct tcgctttctg ggctcagagg ctgggaaggg
     2521 gtgggtccgg gggcgggctc aggggcgggc tcaggggcgg ggcgggcgcc cgaaggtcct
     2581 ccggaggccc ggcattctgc acgcttcaaa agcgcacgtc tgccgcgctg ttctcctctt
     2641 cctcatctcc gggcctttcg acctgcagcc caagcttacc atgaccgagt acaagcccac
     2701 ggtgcgcctc gccacccgcg acgacgtccc cagggccgta cgcaccctcg ccgccgcgtt
     2761 cgccgactac cccgccacgc gccacaccgt cgatccggac cgccacatcg agcgggtcac
     2821 cgagctgcaa gaactcttcc tcacgcgcgt cgggctcgac atcggcaagg tgtgggtcgc
     2881 ggacgacggc gccgcggtgg cggtctggac cacgccggag agcgtcgaag cgggggcggt
     2941 gttcgccgag atcggcccgc gcatggccga gttgagcggt tcccggctgg ccgcgcagca
     3001 acagatggaa ggcctcctgg cgccgcaccg gcccaaggag cccgcgtggt tcctggccac
     3061 cgtcggcgtc tcgcccgacc accagggcaa gggtctgggc agcgccgtcg tgctccccgg
     3121 agtggaggcg gccgagcgcg ccggggtgcc cgccttcctg gagacctccg cgccccgcaa
     3181 cctccccttc tacgagcggc tcggcttcac cgtcaccgcc gacgtcgagg tgcccgaagg
     3241 accgcgcacc tggtgcatga cccgcaagcc cggtgcctga cgcccgcccc acgacccgca
     3301 gcgcccgacc gaaaggagcg cacgacccca tgcatcgata aaataaaaga ttttatttag
     3361 tctccagaaa aaggggggaa tgaaagaccc cacctgtagg tttggcaagc tagcttaagt
     3421 aacgccattt tgcaaggcat ggaaaataca taactgagaa tagagaagtt cagatcaagg
     3481 ttaggaacag agagacagca gaatatgggc caaacaggat atctgtggta agcagttcct
     3541 gccccggctc agggccaaga acagatggtc cccagatgcg gtcccgccct cagcagtttc
     3601 tagagaacca tcagatgttt ccagggtgcc ccaaggacct gaaatgaccc tgtgccttat
     3661 ttgaactaac caatcagttc gcttctcgct tctgttcgcg cgcttctgct ccccgagctc
     3721 aataaaagag cccacaaccc ctcactcggc gcgccagtcc tccgatagac tgcgtcgccc
     3781 gggtacccgt gtatccaata aaccctcttg cagttgcatc cgacttgtgg tctcgctgtt
     3841 ccttgggagg gtctcctctg agtgattgac tacccgtcag cgggggtctt tcatgggtaa
     3901 cagtttcttg aagttggaga acaacattct gagggtagga gtcgaatatt aagtaatcct
     3961 gactcaatta gccactgttt tgaatccaca tactccaata ctcctgaaat agttcattat
     4021 ggacagcgca gaagagctgg ggagaattaa ttcgtaatca tggtcatagc tgtttcctgt
     4081 gtgaaattgt tatccgctca caattccaca caacatacga gccggaagca taaagtgtaa
     4141 agcctggggt gcctaatgag tgagctaact cacattaatt gcgttgcgct cactgcccgc
     4201 tttccagtcg ggaaacctgt cgtgccagct gcattaatga atcggccaac gcgcggggag
     4261 aggcggtttg cgtattgggc gctcttccgc ttcctcgctc actgactcgc tgcgctcggt
     4321 cgttcggctg cggcgagcgg tatcagctca ctcaaaggcg gtaatacggt tatccacaga
     4381 atcaggggat aacgcaggaa agaacatgtg agcaaaaggc cagcaaaagg ccaggaaccg
     4441 taaaaaggcc gcgttgctgg cgtttttcca taggctccgc ccccctgacg agcatcacaa
     4501 aaatcgacgc tcaagtcaga ggtggcgaaa cccgacagga ctataaagat accaggcgtt
     4561 tccccctgga agctccctcg tgcgctctcc tgttccgacc ctgccgctta ccggatacct
     4621 gtccgccttt ctcccttcgg gaagcgtggc gctttctcat agctcacgct gtaggtatct
     4681 cagttcggtg taggtcgttc gctccaagct gggctgtgtg cacgaacccc ccgttcagcc
     4741 cgaccgctgc gccttatccg gtaactatcg tcttgagtcc aacccggtaa gacacgactt
     4801 atcgccactg gcagcagcca ctggtaacag gattagcaga gcgaggtatg taggcggtgc
     4861 tacagagttc ttgaagtggt ggcctaacta cggctacact agaaggacag tatttggtat
     4921 ctgcgctctg ctgaagccag ttaccttcgg aaaaagagtt ggtagctctt gatccggcaa
     4981 acaaaccacc gctggtagcg gtggtttttt tgtttgcaag cagcagatta cgcgcagaaa
     5041 aaaaggatct caagaagatc ctttgatctt ttctacgggg tctgacgctc agtggaacga
     5101 aaactcacgt taagggattt tggtcatgag attatcaaaa aggatcttca cctagatcct
     5161 tttaaattaa aaatgaagtt ttaaatcaat ctaaagtata tatgagtaaa cttggtctga
     5221 cagttaccaa tgcttaatca gtgaggcacc tatctcagcg atctgtctat ttcgttcatc
     5281 catagttgcc tgactccccg tcgtgtagat aactacgata cgggagggct taccatctgg
     5341 ccccagtgct gcaatgatac cgcgagaccc acgctcaccg gctccagatt tatcagcaat
     5401 aaaccagcca gccggaaggg ccgagcgcag aagtggtcct gcaactttat ccgcctccat
     5461 ccagtctatt aattgttgcc gggaagctag agtaagtagt tcgccagtta atagtttgcg
     5521 caacgttgtt gccattgcta caggcatcgt ggtgtcacgc tcgtcgtttg gtatggcttc
     5581 attcagctcc ggttcccaac gatcaaggcg agttacatga tcccccatgt tgtgcaaaaa
     5641 agcggttagc tccttcggtc ctccgatcgt tgtcagaagt aagttggccg cagtgttatc
     5701 actcatggtt atggcagcac tgcataattc tcttactgtc atgccatccg taagatgctt
     5761 ttctgtgact ggtgagtact caaccaagtc attctgagaa tagtgtatgc ggcgaccgag
     5821 ttgctcttgc ccggcgtcaa tacgggataa taccgcgcca catagcagaa ctttaaaagt
     5881 gctcatcatt ggaaaacgtt cttcggggcg aaaactctca aggatcttac cgctgttgag
     5941 atccagttcg atgtaaccca ctcgtgcacc caactgatct tcagcatctt ttactttcac
     6001 cagcgtttct gggtgagcaa aaacaggaag gcaaaatgcc gcaaaaaagg gaataagggc
     6061 gacacggaaa tgttgaatac tcatactctt cctttttcaa tattattgaa gcatttatca
     6121 gggttattgt ctcatgagcg gatacatatt tgaatgtatt tagaaaaata aacaaatagg
     6181 ggttccgcgc acatttcccc gaaaagtgcc acctgacgtc taagaaacca ttattatcat
     6241 gacattaacc tataaaaata ggcgtatcac gaggcccttt cgtctcgcgc gtttcggtga
     6301 tgacggtgaa aacctctgac acatgcagct cccggagacg gtcacagctt gtctgtaagc
     6361 ggatgccggg agcagacaag cccgtcaggg cgcgtcagcg ggtgttggcg ggtgtcgggg
     6421 ctggcttaac tatgcggcat cagagcagat tgtactgaga gtgcaccata tgcggtgtga
     6481 aataccgcac agatgcgtaa ggagaaaata ccgcatcagg cgccattcgc cattcaggct
     6541 gcgcaactgt tgggaagggc gatcggtgcg ggcctcttcg ctattacgcc agctggcgaa
     6601 agggggatgt gctgcaaggc gattaagttg ggtaacgcca gggttttccc agtcacgacg
     6661 ttgtaaaacg acggcgcaag gaatggtgca tgcaaggaga tggcgcccaa cagtcccccg
     6721 gccacggggc ctgccaccat acccacgccg aaacaagcgc tcatgagccc gaagtggcga
     6781 gcccgatctt ccccatcggt gatgtcggcg atataggcgc cagcaaccgc acctgtggcg
     6841 ccggtgatgc cggccacgat gcgtccggcg tagaggcgat tagtccaatt tgttaaagac
     6901 aggatatcag tggtccaggc tctagttttg actcaacaat atcaccagct gaagcctata
     6961 gagtacgagc catagataaa ataaaagatt ttatttagtc tccagaaaaa ggggggaa
//
