[The description below was written by a language model from this plasmid's Addgene catalogue record and the feature table of its GenBank file.]
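Description:
MSCV-6NBC-GFP-PGK-Puro-Barcode5 is a 7,018 bp gammaretroviral transfer vector built on the murine stem cell virus (MSCV) backbone, designed to stably mark mammalian cells with a defined short DNA barcode. In bacteria it is maintained as a high-copy plasmid through a ColE1/pUC-type origin and selected with ampicillin via the bla gene. Remnants of a lac promoter/operator region lie in the plasmid backbone outside the viral unit.

The proviral portion is bounded by the 5′ and 3′ long terminal repeats of murine embryonic stem cell virus. Downstream of the 5′ LTR are the Psi packaging signal and a truncated, start-codon-less MMLV gag fragment, which together allow the genomic RNA to be efficiently encapsidated when viral proteins are supplied in trans by a packaging cell line. An EGFP coding sequence follows and has no dedicated internal promoter annotated, so it is presumably transcribed from the 5′ LTR. A mouse PGK promoter then drives puromycin N-acetyltransferase. Transduced cells can therefore be identified by fluorescence and enriched with puromycin.

The insert is a synthetic sequence, "Barcode5", one individual member of a six-nucleotide (6N) barcode series. It was cloned between a BglII site, destroyed in the process, and a retained EcoRI site. The barcode is not annotated in the feature table, so its exact position relative to EGFP cannot be read from the record, although the construct name places it ahead of GFP. The stated purpose is to generate barcoded cell line variants. The associated publication describes an in vivo multiplexed small-molecule screening platform, consistent with barcoded populations being pooled and then distinguished by their integrated barcodes.
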