Addgene plasmid #83682: MSCV-6NBC-GFP-PGK-Puro-Barcode5
Purpose: individual 6N barcode to make barcoded cell line variants
Depositing lab: Monte Winslow. Depositing organization: Stanford University. Publication: An in vivo multiplexed small-molecule screening platform. Gruner BM, Schulze CJ, Yang D, Ogasawara D, Dix MM, Rogers ZN, Chuang CH, McFarland CD, Chiou SH, Brown JM, Cravatt BF, Bogyo M, Winslow MM. Nat Methods. 2016 Sep 12. doi: 10.1038/nmeth.3992. PubMed 27617390.
Backbone
  Vector backbone: MSCV
  Vector type: Retroviral
  Selectable markers: Puromycin
Growth in bacteria
  Bacterial resistance: Ampicillin, 100 μg/mL
  Growth temperature: 37°C
  Growth strain: DH5alpha
  Copy number: High Copy
Gene/Insert
  Gene/Insert name: Barcode5
  Species: Synthetic
  Cloning method: Restriction Enzyme; 5′ cloning site BglII (destroyed during cloning); 3′ cloning site EcoRI (not destroyed)
  Sequencing primers: 5′ CCCTTGAACCTCCTCGTTCGACC
Terms and licenses: Academic/Nonprofit Terms; Industry Terms: Not Available to Industry
How to cite: MSCV-6NBC-GFP-PGK-Puro-Barcode5 was a gift from Monte Winslow (Addgene plasmid # 83682 ; http://n2t.net/addgene:83682 ; RRID:Addgene_83682)
