>Addgene plasmid #83682 | MSCV-6NBC-GFP-PGK-Puro-Barcode5 | addgene partial sequence | sequence record 165131 | pLXSN5 5'-CCCTTGAACCTCCTCGTTCGACC-3'
CAGCCCTCACTCCTTCTCTAGGCGCCGGAATTAGATCCGGCTTTCCACCATGGTGAGCAAGGGCGAGGAG
CTGTTCACCGGGGTGGTGCCCATCCTGGTCGAGCTGGACGGCGACGTAAACGGCCACAAGTTCAGCGTGT
CCGGCGAGGGCGAGGGCGATGCCACCTACGGCAAGCTGACCCTGAAGTTCATCTGCACCACCGGCAAGCT
GCCCGTGCCCTGGCCCACCCTCGTGACCACCCTGACCTACGGCGTGCAGTGCTTCAGCCGCTACCCCGAC
CACATGAAGCAGCACGACTTCTTCAAGTCCGCCATGCCCGAAGGCTACGTCCAGGAGCGCACCATCTTCT
TCAAGGACGACGGCAACTACAAGACCCGCGCCGAGGTGAAGTTCGAGGGCGACACCCTGGTGAACCGCAT
CGAGCTGAAGGGCATCGACTTCAAGGAGGACGGCAACATCCTGGGGCACAAGCTGGAGTACAACTACAAC
AGCCACAACGTCTATATCATGGCCGACAAGCAGAAGAACGGCATCAAGGTGAACTTCAAGATCCGCCACA
ACATCGAGGACGGCAGCGTGCAGCTCGCCGACCACTACCAGCAGAACACCCCCATCGGCGACGGCCCCGT
GCTGCTGCCCGACAACCACTACCTGAGCACCCAGTCCGCCCTGAGCAAAGACCCCAACGAGAAGCGCGAT
CACATGGTCCTGCTGGAGTTCGTGACCGCCGCCGGGATCACTCTCGGCATGGACGAGCTGTACAAGTAGC
GGAGAATTCTACCGGGTAGGGGAGGCGCTTTTCCCAAGGCAGTCTGGAGCATGCGCTTTAGCAGCCCCGC
TGGGCACTTGGCGCTACACAAGTGGCCTCTGGCCTCGCACACATTCCACATCCACCGGTAGGCGCCAACC
GGCTCCGTTCTTTGGTGGCCCCTTCGCGCCACCTT
